>Addgene plasmid #146210 | pGEX-6P-1-HsRCK_E | addgene full sequence | sequence record 437536 | Addgene NGS Result
ACGCGAATTATTTTTGATGGCGTTGGAATTAGCTTATCGACTGCACGGTGCACCAATGCTTCTGGCGTCA
GGCAGCCATCGGAAGCTGTGGTATGGCTGTGCAGGTCGTAAATCACTGCATAATTCGTGTCGCTCAAGGC
GCACTCCCGTTCTGGATAATGTTTTTTGCGCCGACATCATAACGGTTCTGGCAAATATTCTGAAATGAGC
TGTTGACAATTAATCATCGGCTCGTATAATGTGTGGAATTGTGAGCGGATAACAATTTCACACAGGAAAC
AGTATTCATGTCCCCTATACTAGGTTATTGGAAAATTAAGGGCCTTGTGCAACCCACTCGACTTCTTTTG
GAATATCTTGAAGAAAAATATGAAGAGCATTTGTATGAGCGCGATGAAGGTGATAAATGGCGAAACAAAA
AGTTTGAATTGGGTTTGGAGTTTCCCAATCTTCCTTATTATATTGATGGTGATGTTAAATTAACACAGTC
TATGGCCATCATACGTTATATAGCTGACAAGCACAACATGTTGGGTGGTTGTCCAAAAGAGCGTGCAGAG
ATTTCAATGCTTGAAGGAGCGGTTTTGGATATTAGATACGGTGTTTCGAGAATTGCATATAGTAAAGACT
TTGAAACTCTCAAAGTTGATTTTCTTAGCAAGCTACCTGAAATGCTGAAAATGTTCGAAGATCGTTTATG
TCATAAAACATATTTAAATGGTGATCATGTAACCCATCCTGACTTCATGTTGTATGACGCTCTTGATGTT
GTTTTATACATGGACCCAATGTGCCTGGATGCGTTCCCAAAATTAGTTTGTTTTAAAAAACGTATTGAAG
CTATCCCACAAATTGATAAGTACTTGAAATCCAGCAAGTATATAGCATGGCCTTTGCAGGGCTGGCAAGC
CACGTTTGGTGGTGGCGACCATCCTCCAAAATCGGATCTGGAAGTTCTGTTCCAGGGGCCCCTGGGATCC
ATGGGTCTGTCCAGTCAAAATGGTCAGCTGAGAGGCCCTGTGAAACCCACTGGTGGCCCTGGAGGAGGGG
GCACACAGACACAGCAACAGATGAACCAGCTGAAAAACACCAACACAATCAATAATGGCACTCAGCAGCA
AGCACAGAGTATGACCACCACTATTAAACCTGGTGATGACTGGAAAAAGACTTTAAAACTCCCTCCAAAG
GATCTAAGAATCAAAACTTCGGATGTGACCTCCACAAAAGGAAATGAGTTTGAAGATTACTGTTTGAAAC
GGGAGTTACTGATGGGAATTTTTGAAATGGGCTGGGAAAAGCCATCTCCTATTCAGGAGGAGAGCATTCC
CATTGCTTTATCTGGTAGGGATATCTTAGCTAGAGCAAAAAATGGAACAGGCAAGAGCGGTGCCTACCTC
ATTCCCTTACTTGAACGGCTAGACCTGAAGAAGGACAATATACAAGCAATGGTGATTGTTCCCACTAGAG
AACTTGCTCTACAGGTCAGTCAAATTTGCATCCAGGTCAGCAAACACATGGGAGGGGCCAAAGTGATGGC
AACCACAGGAGGAACCAATTTACGAGATGACATAATGAGGCTTGATGATACAGTGCACGTGGTGATTGCT
ACCCCTGGGAGAATCCTGGATCTTATTAAGAAAGGAGTAGCAAAGGTTGATCATGTCCAGATGATAGTAT
TGGATGAGGCAGATAAGTTGCTGTCACAGGATTTTGTGCAGATAATGGAGGATATTATTCTCACGCTACC
TAAAAACAGGCAGATTTTACTATATTCCGCTACTTTCCCTCTTAGTGTACAGAAGTTCATGAATTCCCAT
TTGCAGAAACCCTATGAGATTAACCTGATGGAG
[501 nt withheld, positions 1854-2354]
GTGGCAGAATACCACAGCGAGCCTGTAGAAGATGAGAAACCTTAACTCGAGCGGCCGCATCGTGACTGAC
TGACGATCTGCCTCGCGCGTTTCGGTGATGACGGTGAAAACCTCTGACACATGCAGCTCCCGGAGACGGT
CACAGCTTGTCTGTAAGCGGATGCCGGGAGCAGACAAGCCCGTCAGGGCGCGTCAGCGGGTGTTGGCGGG
TGTCGGGGCGCAGCCATGACCCAGTCACGTAGCGATAGCGGAGTGTATAATTCTTGAAGACGAAAGGGCC
TCGTGATACGCCTATTTTTATAGGTTAATGTCATGATAATAATGGTTTCTTAGACGTCAGGTGGCACTTT
TCGGGGAAATGTGCGCGGAACCCCTATTTGTTTATTTTTCTAAATACATTCAAATATGTATCCGCTCATG
AGACAATAACCCTGATAAATGCTTCAATAATATTGAAAAAGGAAGAGTATGAGTATTCAACATTTCCGTG
TCGCCCTTATTCCCTTTTTTGCGGCATTTTGCCTTCCTGTTTTTGCTCACCCAGAAACGCTGGTGAAAGT
AAAAGATGCTGAAGATCAGTTGGGTGCACGAGTGGGTTACATCGAACTGGATCTCAACAGCGGTAAGATC
CTTGAGAGTTTTCGCCCCGAAGAACGTTTTCCAATGATGAGCACTTTTAAAGTTCTGCTATGTGGCGCGG
TATTATCCCGTGTTGACGCCGGGCAAGAGCAACTCGGTCGCCGCATACACTATTCTCAGAATGACTTGGT
TGAGTACTCACCAGTCACAGAAAAGCATCTTACGGATGGCATGACAGTAAGAGAATTATGCAGTGCTGCC
ATAACCATGAGTGATAACACTGCGGCCAACTTACTTCTGACAACGATCGGAGGACCGAAGGAGCTAACCG
CTTTTTTGCACAACATGGGGGATCATGTAACTCGCCTTGATCGTTGGGAACCGGAGCTGAATGAAGCCAT
ACCAAACGACGAGCGTGACACCACGATGCCTGCAGCAATGGCAACAACGTTGCGCAAACTATTAACTGGC
GAACTACTTACTCTAGCTTCCCGGCAACAATTAATAGACTGGATGGAGGCGGATAAAGTTGCAGGACCAC
TTCTGCGCTCGGCCCTTCCGGCTGGCTGGTTTATTGCTGATAAATCTGGAGCCGGTGAGCGTGGGTCTCG
CGGTATCATTGCAGCACTGGGGCCAGATGGTAAGCCCTCCCGTATCGTAGTTATCTACACGACGGGGAGT
CAGGCAACTATGGATGAACGAAATAGACAGATCGCTGAGATAGGTGCCTCACTGATTAAGCATTGGTAAC
TGTCAGACCAAGTTTACTCATATATACTTTAGATTGATTTAAAACTTCATTTTTAATTTAAAAGGATCTA
GGTGAAGATCCTTTTTGATAATCTCATGACCAAAATCCCTTAACGTGAGTTTTCGTTCCACTGAGCGTCA
GACCCCGTAGAAAAGATCAAAGGATCTTCTTGAGATCCTTTTTTTCTGCGCGTAATCTGCTGCTTGCAAA
CAAAAAAACCACCGCTACCAGCGGTGGTTTGTTTGCCGGATCAAGAGCTACCAACTCTTTTTCCGAAGGT
AACTGGCTTCAGCAGAGCGCAGATACCAAATACTGTCCTTCTAGTGTAGCCGTAGTTAGGCCACCACTTC
AAGAACTCTGTAGCACCGCCTACATACCTCGCTCTGCTAATCCTGTTACCAGTGGCTGCTGCCAGTGGCG
ATAAGTCGTGTCTTACCGGGTTGGACTCAAGACGATAGTTACCGGATAAGGCGCAGCGGTCGGGCTGAAC
GGGGGGTTCGTGCACACAGCCCAGCTTGGAGCGAACGACCTACACCGAACTGAGATACCTACAGCGTGAG
CTATGAGAAAGCGCCACGCTTCCCGAAGGGAGAAAGGCGGACAGGTATCCGGTAAGCGGCAGGGTCGGAA
CAGGAGAGCGCACGAGGGAGCTTCCAGGGGGAAACGCCTGGTATCTTTATAGTCCTGTCGGGTTTCGCCA
CCTCTGACTTGAGCGTCGATTTTTGTGATGCTCGTCAGGGGGGCGGAGCCTATGGAAAAACGCCAGCAAC
GCGGCCTTTTTACGGTTCCTGGCCTTTTGCTGGCCTTTTGCTCACATGTTCTTTCCTGCGTTATCCCCTG
ATTCTGTGGATAACCGTATTACCGCCTTTGAGTGAGCTGATACCGCTCGCCGCAGCCGAACGACCGAGCG
CAGCGAGTCAGTGAGCGAGGAAGCGGAAGAGCGCCTGATGCGGTATTTTCTCCTTACGCATCTGTGCGGT
ATTTCACACCGCATAAATTCCGACACCATCGAATGGCGCAAAACCTTTCGCGGTATGGCATGATAGCGCC
CGGAAGAGAGTCAATTCAGGGTGGTGAATGTGAAACCAGTAACGTTATACGATGTCGCAGAGTATGCCGG
TGTCTCTTATCAGACCGTTTCCCGCGTGGTGAACCAGGCCAGCCACGTTTCTGCGAAAACGCGGGAAAAA
GTGGAAGCGGCGATGGCGGAGCTGAATTACATTCCCAACCGCGTGGCACAACAACTGGCGGGCAAACAGT
CGTTGCTGATTGGCGTTGCCACCTCCAGTCTGGCCCTGCACGCGCCGTCGCAAATTGTCGCGGCGATTAA
ATCTCGCGCCGATCAACTGGGTGCCAGCGTGGTGGTGTCGATGGTAGAACGAAGCGGCGTCGAAGCCTGT
AAAGCGGCGGTGCACAATCTTCTCGCGCAACGCGTCAGTGGGCTGATCATTAACTATCCGCTGGATGACC
AGGATGCCATTGCTGTGGAAGCTGCCTGCACTAATGTTCCGGCGTTATTTCTTGATGTCTCTGACCAGAC
ACCCATCAACAGTATTATTTTCTCCCATGAAGACGGTACGCGACTGGGCGTGGAGCATCTGGTCGCATTG
GGTCACCAGCAAATCGCGCTGTTAGCGGGCCCATTAAGTTCTGTCTCGGCGCGTCTGCGTCTGGCTGGCT
GGCATAAATATCTCACTCGCAATCAAATTCAGCCGATAGCGGAACGGGAAGGCGACTGGAGTGCCATGTC
CGGTTTTCAACAAACCATGCAAATGCTGAATGAGGGCATCGTTCCCACTGCGATGCTGGTTGCCAACGAT
CAGATGGCGCTGGGCGCAATGCGCGCCATTACCGAGTCCGGGCTGCGCGTTGGTGCGGATATCTCGGTAG
TGGGATACGACGATACCGAAGACAGCTCATGTTATATCCCGCCGTTAACCACCATCAAACAGGATTTTCG
CCTGCTGGGGCAAACCAGCGTGGACCGCTTGCTGCAACTCTCTCAGGGCCAGGCGGTGAAGGGCAATCAG
CTGTTGCCCGTCTCACTGGTGAAAAGAAAAACCACGCTAGCGCCCAATACGCAAACCGCCTCTCCCCGCG
CGTTGGCCGATTCATTAATGCAGCTGGCACGACAGGTTTCCCGACTGGAAAGCGGGCAGTGAGCGCAACG
CAATTAATGTAAGTTAGCTCACTCATTAGGCACCCCAGGCTTTACACTTTATGCTTCCGGCTCGTATGTT
GTGTGGAATTGTGAGCGGATAACAATTTCACACAGGAAACAGCTATGACCATGATTACGGATTCACTGGC
CGTCGTTTTACAACGTCGTGACTGGGAAAACCCTGGCGTTACCCAACTTAATCGCCTTGCAGCACATCCC
CCTTTCGCCAGCTGGCGTAATAGCGAAGAGGCCCGCACCGATCGCCCTTCCCAACAGTTGCGCAGCCTGA
ATGGCGAATGGCGCTTTGCCTGGTTTCCGGCACCAGAAGCGGTGCCGGAAAGCTGGCTGGAGTGCGATCT
TCCTGAGGCCGATACTGTCGTCGTCCCCTCAAACTGGCAGATGCACGGTTACGATGCGCCCATCTACACC
AACGTGACCTATCCCATTACGGTCAATCCGCCGTTTGTTCCCACGGAGAATCCGACGGGTTGTTACTCGC
TCACATTTAATGTTGATGAAAGCTGGCTACAGGAAGGCCAG
Features (pLannotate 1.2.2; 17 found; start..end, strand, type, name):
     21..137     -  CDS            yciV (fragment): RNAAM_ECOLI - Also known as trpH From Escherichia coli (strain K12).
    213..241     +  promoter       tac promoter: strong E. coli promoter; hybrid between the trp and lac UV5 promoters
    249..265     +  protein_bind   lac operator: The lac repressor binds to the lac operator to inhibit transcription in E. coli. This inhibition can be relieved by adding lactose or isopropyl-β-D-thiogalactopyranoside (IPTG). lac repressor encoded by lacI
    288..941     +  CDS            GST26_SCHJA: Experimental evidence at protein level: Swiss-Prot protein existence level 1. GST isoenzymes appear to play a central role in the parasite detoxification system. Other functions are also suspected including a role in increasing the solubility of haematin in the parasite gut. From Schistosoma japonicum (Blood fluke).
    981..2396    +  CDS            DDX6 (sequence partly withheld): DDX6_HUMAN - Also known as HLR2, RCK. Experimental evidence at protein level: Swiss-Prot protein existence level 1. Essential for the formation of P-bodies, cytosolic membrane- less ribonucleoprotein granules involved in RNA metabolism through the coordinated storage of mRNAs encoding regulatory functions (PubMed:25995375, PubMed:27342281, PubMed:31422817). Plays a role in P- bodies to coordinate the storage of translationally inactive mRNAs in the cytoplasm and prevent their degradation (PubMed:27342281). In the process of mRNA degradation, plays a role in mRNA decapping (PubMed:16364915). Bl
   2432..2471    +  CDS            rop (fragment): Rop protein, which maintains plasmids at low copy number; rop
   2573..2613    +  misc_feature   bom (fragment): basis of mobility region from pBR322
   2718..2822    +  promoter       AmpR promoter: bla
   2823..3683    +  CDS            AmpR: β-lactamase; bla; confers resistance to ampicillin, carbenicillin, and related antibiotics
   3854..4442    +  rep_origin     ori: high-copy-number ColE1/pMB1/pBR322/pUC origin of replication
   4628..4679    -  misc_feature   bom (fragment): basis of mobility region from pBR322
   4686..4763    +  promoter       lacI promoter: lacI
   4764..5846    +  CDS            lacI: lac repressor; lacI; The lac repressor binds to the lac operator to inhibit transcription in E. coli. This inhibition can be relieved by adding lactose or isopropyl-β-D-thiogalactopyranoside (IPTG).
   5859..5880    +  protein_bind   CAP binding site: CAP binding activates transcription in the presence of cAMP. E. coli catabolite activator protein
   5895..5925    +  promoter       lac promoter: promoter for the E. coli lac operon
   5933..5949    +  protein_bind   lac operator: The lac repressor binds to the lac operator to inhibit transcription in E. coli. This inhibition can be relieved by adding lactose or isopropyl-β-D-thiogalactopyranoside (IPTG). lac repressor encoded by lacI
   5969..6142    +  CDS            lacZα: LacZα fragment of β-galactosidase; lacZ fragment
