>Addgene plasmid #146210 | pGEX-6P-1-HsRCK_E | analyzer sequence | sequence record 288655
ACGTTATCGACTGCACGGTGCACCAATGCTTCTGGCGTCAGGCAGCCATCGGAAGCTGTGGTATGGCTGT
GCAGGTCGTAAATCACTGCATAATTCGTGTCGCTCAAGGCGCACTCCCGTTCTGGATAATGTTTTTTGCG
CCGACATCATAACGGTTCTGGCAAATATTCTGAAATGAGCTGTTGACAATTAATCATCGGCTCGTATAAT
GTGTGGAATTGTGAGCGGATAACAATTTCACACAGGAAACAGTATTCATGTCCCCTATACTAGGTTATTG
GAAAATTAAGGGCCTTGTGCAACCCACTCGACTTCTTTTGGAATATCTTGAAGAAAAATATGAAGAGCAT
TTGTATGAGCGCGATGAAGGTGATAAATGGCGAAACAAAAAGTTTGAATTGGGTTTGGAGTTTCCCAATC
TTCCTTATTATATTGATGGTGATGTTAAATTAACACAGTCTATGGCCATCATACGTTATATAGCTGACAA
GCACAACATGTTGGGTGGTTGTCCAAAAGAGCGTGCAGAGATTTCAATGCTTGAAGGAGCGGTTTTGGAT
ATTAGATACGGTGTTTCGAGAATTGCATATAGTAAAGACTTTGAAACTCTCAAAGTTGATTTTCTTAGCA
AGCTACCTGAAATGCTGAAAATGTTCGAAGATCGTTTATGTCATAAAACATATTTAAATGGTGATCATGT
AACCCATCCTGACTTCATGTTGTATGACGCTCTTGATGTTGTTTTATACATGGACCCAATGTGCCTGGAT
GCGTTCCCAAAATTAGTTTGTTTTAAAAAACGTATTGAAGCTATCCCACAAATTGATAAGTACTTGAAAT
CCAGCAAGTATATAGCATGGCCTTTGCAGGGCTGGCAAGCCACGTTTGGTGGTGGCGACCATCCTCCAAA
ATCGGATCTGGAAGTTCTGTTCCAGGGGCCCCTGGGATCCATGGGTCTGTCCAGTCAAAATGGTCAGCTG
AGAGGCCCTGTGAAACCCACTGGTGGCCCTGGAGGAGGGGGCACACAGACACAGCAACAGATGAACCAGC
TGAAAAACACCAACACAATCAATAATGGCACTCAGCAGCAAGCACAGAGTATGACCACCACTATTAAACC
TGGTGATGACTGGAAAAAGACTTTAAAACTCCCTCCAAAGGATCTAAGAATCAAAACTTCGGATGTGACC
TCCACAAAAGGAAATGAGTTTGAAGATTACTGTTTGAAACGGGAGTTACTGATGGGAATTTTTGAAATGG
GCTGGGAAAAGCCATCTCCTATTCAGGAGGAGAGCATTCCCATTGCTTTATCTGGTAGGGATATCTTAGC
TAGAGCAAAAAATGGAACAGGCAAGAGCGGTGCCTACCTCATTCCCTTACTTGAACGGCTAGACCTGAAG
AAGGACAATATACAAGCAATGGTGATTGTTCCCACTAGAGAACTTGCTCTACAGGTCAGTCAAATTTGCA
TCCAGGTCAGCAAACACATGGGAGGGGCCAAAGTGATGGCAACCACAGGAGGAACCAATTTACGAGATGA
CATAATGAGGCTTGATGATACAGTGCACGTGGTGATTGCTACCCCTGGGAGAATCCTGGATCTTATTAAG
AAAGGAGTAGCAAAGGTTGATCATGTCCAGATGATAGTATTGGATGAGGCAGATAAGTTGCTGTCACAGG
ATTTTGTGCAGATAATGGAGGATATTATTCTCACGCTACCTAAAAACAGGCAGATTTTACTATATTCCGC
TACTTTCCCTCTTAGTGTACAGAAGTTCATGAATTCCCATTTGCAGAAACCCTATGAGATTAACCTGATG
GAG
[501 nt withheld, positions 1824-2324]
GTGGCAGAATACCACAGCGAGCCTGTAGAAGATGAGAAACCTTAACTCGAGCGGCCGCATCGTGACTGAC
TGACGATCTGCCTCGCGCGTTTCGGTGATGACGGTGAAAACCTCTGACACATGCAGCTCCCGGAGACGGT
CACAGCTTGTCTGTAAGCGGATGCCGGGAGCAGACAAGCCCGTCAGGGCGCGTCAGCGGGTGTTGGCGGG
TGTCGGGGCGCAGCCATGACCCAGTCACGTAGCGATAGCGGAGTGTATAATTCTTGAAGACGAAAGGGCC
TCGTGATACGCCTATTTTTATAGGTTAATGTCATGATAATAATGGTTTCTTAGACGTCAGGTGGCACTTT
TCGGGGAAATGTGCGCGGAACCCCTATTTGTTTATTTTTCTAAATACATTCAAATATGTATCCGCTCATG
AGACAATAACCCTGATAAATGCTTCAATAATATTGAAAAAGGAAGAGTATGAGTATTCAACATTTCCGTG
TCGCCCTTATTCCCTTTTTTGCGGCATTTTGCCTTCCTGTTTTTGCTCACCCAGAAACGCTGGTGAAAGT
AAAAGATGCTGAAGATCAGTTGGGTGCACGAGTGGGTTACATCGAACTGGATCTCAACAGCGGTAAGATC
CTTGAGAGTTTTCGCCCCGAAGAACGTTTTCCAATGATGAGCACTTTTAAAGTTCTGCTATGTGGCGCGG
TATTATCCCGTGTTGACGCCGGGCAAGAGCAACTCGGTCGCCGCATACACTATTCTCAGAATGACTTGGT
TGAGTACTCACCAGTCACAGAAAAGCATCTTACGGATGGCATGACAGTAAGAGAATTATGCAGTGCTGCC
ATAACCATGAGTGATAACACTGCGGCCAACTTACTTCTGACAACGATCGGAGGACCGAAGGAGCTAACCG
CTTTTTTGCACAACATGGGGGATCATGTAACTCGCCTTGATCGTTGGGAACCGGAGCTGAATGAAGCCAT
ACCAAACGACGAGCGTGACACCACGATGCCTGCAGCAATGGCAACAACGTTGCGCAAACTATTAACTGGC
GAACTACTTACTCTAGCTTCCCGGCAACAATTAATAGACTGGATGGAGGCGGATAAAGTTGCAGGACCAC
TTCTGCGCTCGGCCCTTCCGGCTGGCTGGTTTATTGCTGATAAATCTGGAGCCGGTGAGCGTGGGTCTCG
CGGTATCATTGCAGCACTGGGGCCAGATGGTAAGCCCTCCCGTATCGTAGTTATCTACACGACGGGGAGT
CAGGCAACTATGGATGAACGAAATAGACAGATCGCTGAGATAGGTGCCTCACTGATTAAGCATTGGTAAC
TGTCAGACCAAGTTTACTCATATATACTTTAGATTGATTTAAAACTTCATTTTTAATTTAAAAGGATCTA
GGTGAAGATCCTTTTTGATAATCTCATGACCAAAATCCCTTAACGTGAGTTTTCGTTCCACTGAGCGTCA
GACCCCGTAGAAAAGATCAAAGGATCTTCTTGAGATCCTTTTTTTCTGCGCGTAATCTGCTGCTTGCAAA
CAAAAAAACCACCGCTACCAGCGGTGGTTTGTTTGCCGGATCAAGAGCTACCAACTCTTTTTCCGAAGGT
AACTGGCTTCAGCAGAGCGCAGATACCAAATACTGTCCTTCTAGTGTAGCCGTAGTTAGGCCACCACTTC
AAGAACTCTGTAGCACCGCCTACATACCTCGCTCTGCTAATCCTGTTACCAGTGGCTGCTGCCAGTGGCG
ATAAGTCGTGTCTTACCGGGTTGGACTCAAGACGATAGTTACCGGATAAGGCGCAGCGGTCGGGCTGAAC
GGGGGGTTCGTGCACACAGCCCAGCTTGGAGCGAACGACCTACACCGAACTGAGATACCTACAGCGTGAG
CTATGAGAAAGCGCCACGCTTCCCGAAGGGAGAAAGGCGGACAGGTATCCGGTAAGCGGCAGGGTCGGAA
CAGGAGAGCGCACGAGGGAGCTTCCAGGGGGAAACGCCTGGTATCTTTATAGTCCTGTCGGGTTTCGCCA
CCTCTGACTTGAGCGTCGATTTTTGTGATGCTCGTCAGGGGGGCGGAGCCTATGGAAAAACGCCAGCAAC
GCGGCCTTTTTACGGTTCCTGGCCTTTTGCTGGCCTTTTGCTCACATGTTCTTTCCTGCGTTATCCCCTG
ATTCTGTGGATAACCGTATTACCGCCTTTGAGTGAGCTGATACCGCTCGCCGCAGCCGAACGACCGAGCG
CAGCGAGTCAGTGAGCGAGGAAGCGGAAGAGCGCCTGATGCGGTATTTTCTCCTTACGCATCTGTGCGGT
ATTTCACACCGCATAAATTCCGACACCATCGAATGGTGCAAAACCTTTCGCGGTATGGCATGATAGCGCC
CGGAAGAGAGTCAATTCAGGGTGGTGAATGTGAAACCAGTAACGTTATACGATGTCGCAGAGTATGCCGG
TGTCTCTTATCAGACCGTTTCCCGCGTGGTGAACCAGGCCAGCCACGTTTCTGCGAAAACGCGGGAAAAA
GTGGAAGCGGCGATGGCGGAGCTGAATTACATTCCCAACCGCGTGGCACAACAACTGGCGGGCAAACAGT
CGTTGCTGATTGGCGTTGCCACCTCCAGTCTGGCCCTGCACGCGCCGTCGCAAATTGTCGCGGCGATTAA
ATCTCGCGCCGATCAACTGGGTGCCAGCGTGGTGGTGTCGATGGTAGAACGAAGCGGCGTCGAAGCCTGT
AAAGCGGCGGTGCACAATCTTCTCGCGCAACGCGTCAGTGGGCTGATCATTAACTATCCGCTGGATGACC
AGGATGCCATTGCTGTGGAAGCTGCCTGCACTAATGTTCCGGCGTTATTTCTTGATGTCTCTGACCAGAC
ACCCATCAACAGTATTATTTTCTCCCATGAAGACGGTACGCGACTGGGCGTGGAGCATCTGGTCGCATTG
GGTCACCAGCAAATCGCGCTGTTAGCGGGCCCATTAAGTTCTGTCTCGGCGCGTCTGCGTCTGGCTGGCT
GGCATAAATATCTCACTCGCAATCAAATTCAGCCGATAGCGGAACGGGAAGGCGACTGGAGTGCCATGTC
CGGTTTTCAACAAACCATGCAAATGCTGAATGAGGGCATCGTTCCCACTGCGATGCTGGTTGCCAACGAT
CAGATGGCGCTGGGCGCAATGCGCGCCATTACCGAGTCCGGGCTGCGCGTTGGTGCGGATATCTCGGTAG
TGGGATACGACGATACCGAAGACAGCTCATGTTATATCCCGCCGTCAACCACCATCAAACAGGATTTTCG
CCTGCTGGGGCAAACCAGCGTGGACCGCTTGCTGCAACTCTCTCAGGGCCAGGCGGTGAAGGGCAATCAG
CTGTTGCCCGTCTCACTGGTGAAAAGAAAAACCACCCTGGCGCCCAATACGCAAACCGCCTCTCCCCGCG
CGTTGGCCGATTCATTAATGCAGCTGGCACGACAGGTTTCCCGACTGGAAAGCGGGCAGTGAGCGCAACG
CAATTAATGTGAGTTAGCTCACTCATTAGGCACCCCAGGCTTTACACTTTATGCTTCCGGCTCGTATGTT
GTGTGGAATTGTGAGCGGATAACAATTTCACACAGGAAACAGCTATGACCATGATTACGGATTCACTGGC
CGTCGTTTTACAACGTCGTGACTGGGAAAACCCTGGCGTTACCCAACTTAATCGCCTTGCAGCACATCCC
CCTTTCGCCAGCTGGCGTAATAGCGAAGAGGCCCGCACCGATCGCCCTTCCCAACAGTTGCGCAGCCTGA
ATGGCGAATGGCGCTTTGCCTGGTTTCCGGCACCAGAAGCGGTGCCGGAAAGCTGGCTGGAGTGCGATCT
TCCTGAGGCCGATACTGTCGTCGTCCCCTCAAACTGGCAGATGCACGGTTACGATGCGCCCATCTACACC
AACGTAACCTATCCCATTACGGTCAATCCGCCGTTTGTTCCCACGGAGAATCCGACGGGTTGTTACTCGC
TCACATTTAATGTTGATGAAAGCTGGCTACAGGAAGGCCAGACGCGAATTATTTTTGATGGCGTTGGAAT
T
Features (pLannotate 1.2.2; 17 found; start..end, strand, type, name):
      6..107     -  CDS            yciV (fragment): RNAAM_ECOLI - Also known as trpH From Escherichia coli (strain K12).
    183..211     +  promoter       tac promoter: strong E. coli promoter; hybrid between the trp and lac UV5 promoters
    219..235     +  protein_bind   lac operator: The lac repressor binds to the lac operator to inhibit transcription in E. coli. This inhibition can be relieved by adding lactose or isopropyl-β-D-thiogalactopyranoside (IPTG). lac repressor encoded by lacI
    258..911     +  CDS            GST26_SCHJA: Experimental evidence at protein level: Swiss-Prot protein existence level 1. GST isoenzymes appear to play a central role in the parasite detoxification system. Other functions are also suspected including a role in increasing the solubility of haematin in the parasite gut. From Schistosoma japonicum (Blood fluke).
    951..2366    +  CDS            DDX6 (sequence partly withheld): DDX6_HUMAN - Also known as HLR2, RCK. Experimental evidence at protein level: Swiss-Prot protein existence level 1. Essential for the formation of P-bodies, cytosolic membrane- less ribonucleoprotein granules involved in RNA metabolism through the coordinated storage of mRNAs encoding regulatory functions (PubMed:25995375, PubMed:27342281, PubMed:31422817). Plays a role in P- bodies to coordinate the storage of translationally inactive mRNAs in the cytoplasm and prevent their degradation (PubMed:27342281). In the process of mRNA degradation, plays a role in mRNA decapping (PubMed:16364915). Bl
   2402..2441    +  CDS            rop (fragment): Rop protein, which maintains plasmids at low copy number; rop
   2543..2583    +  misc_feature   bom (fragment): basis of mobility region from pBR322
   2688..2792    +  promoter       AmpR promoter: bla
   2793..3653    +  CDS            AmpR: β-lactamase; bla; confers resistance to ampicillin, carbenicillin, and related antibiotics
   3824..4412    +  rep_origin     ori: high-copy-number ColE1/pMB1/pBR322/pUC origin of replication
   4598..4649    -  misc_feature   bom (fragment): basis of mobility region from pBR322
   4656..4733    +  promoter       lacIq promoter: lacI (mutant); In the lacIq allele, a single base change in the promoter boosts expression of the lacI gene about 10-fold.
   4734..5816    +  CDS            lacI: lac repressor; lacI; The lac repressor binds to the lac operator to inhibit transcription in E. coli. This inhibition can be relieved by adding lactose or isopropyl-β-D-thiogalactopyranoside (IPTG).
   5829..5850    +  protein_bind   CAP binding site: CAP binding activates transcription in the presence of cAMP. E. coli catabolite activator protein
   5865..5895    +  promoter       lac promoter: promoter for the E. coli lac operon
   5903..5919    +  protein_bind   lac operator: The lac repressor binds to the lac operator to inhibit transcription in E. coli. This inhibition can be relieved by adding lactose or isopropyl-β-D-thiogalactopyranoside (IPTG). lac repressor encoded by lacI
   5939..6112    +  CDS            lacZα: LacZα fragment of β-galactosidase; lacZ fragment
