[The description below was written by a language model from this plasmid's Addgene catalogue record and pLannotate feature annotations shown in this document.]
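Description:
pGEX-6P-1-HsRCK_E is a 6,385 bp bacterial expression plasmid for producing human DDX6 (also called RCK or p54) in E. coli as a glutathione S-transferase fusion. The catalogue lists the backbone as unknown, but the plasmid name and the annotated features fit a pGEX-6P-1-type vector. It replicates from a ColE1/pMB1-family origin, is recorded as low copy, and is selected with ampicillin through the β-lactamase gene and its own promoter. Fragments of rop and the pBR322 bom region, along with a lac promoter/operator and lacZα segment downstream of lacI, are backbone remnants with no stated role in expression.

Expression is driven by the hybrid tac promoter followed by a lac operator. The plasmid carries its own lacI repressor gene, so transcription stays repressed until it is induced with IPTG. One of the two sequence records annotates the lacI promoter as the up-regulated lacIq variant and the other as the ordinary lacI promoter. The records otherwise match apart from a 30 nt offset in coordinates. The Schistosoma japonicum GST coding sequence lies directly downstream of the promoter and is followed after a short linker by the DDX6 coding region of about 1.4 kb, which the depositor says derives from the human reference mRNA. In pGEX-6P vectors this linker normally encodes a PreScission protease cleavage site, but it is not annotated here. The record does not define the "_E" suffix or state whether the insert is the complete ORF. The GST tag allows affinity purification on glutathione resin. The associated work concerns the structural basis for binding of the P-body components EDC3 and Tral to this DEAD-box helicase, which suggests use in recombinant protein production for structural and interaction studies.
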