Addgene plasmid #146210: pGEX-6P-1-HsRCK_E
Purpose: Bacterial Expression of HsRck
Depositing lab: Elisa Izaurralde. Depositing organization: Max Planck Institute for Developmental Biology. Publication: Structural basis for the mutually exclusive anchoring of P body components EDC3 and Tral to the DEAD box protein DDX6/Me31B. Tritschler F, Braun JE, Eulalio A, Truffault V, Izaurralde E, Weichenrieder O. Mol Cell. 2009 Mar 13. 33(5):661-8. 10.1016/j.molcel.2009.02.014 PubMed 19285948.
Backbone
  Vector backbone: Unknown
  Vector type: Bacterial Expression
Growth in bacteria
  Bacterial resistance: Ampicillin, 100 μg/mL
  Growth temperature: 37°C
  Growth strain: DH5alpha
  Copy number: Low Copy
Gene/Insert
  Gene/Insert name: HsRck
  Species: H. sapiens (human)
  Entrez Gene: DDX6 (a.k.a. HLR2, IDDILF, P54, RCK, Rck/p54)
  Cloning method: Unknown
Terms and licenses: Academic/Nonprofit Terms; Industry Terms: Not Available to Industry
Depositor comments: ORF extracted from NCBI: NM_004397.3 Plasmids from this collection were made available to the research community and donated after the lab closed. Please note that the sequence provided by the depositing laboratory may be theoretical/predicted or based on Sanger sequencing results. There may be discrepancies between sequencing results obtained by Addgene and the depositor sequence. If an Addgene verified sequence is not available, please contact before placing your order to request that our lab fully sequence the plasmid.
How to cite: pGEX-6P-1-HsRCK_E was a gift from Elisa Izaurralde (Addgene plasmid # 146210 ; http://n2t.net/addgene:146210 ; RRID:Addgene_146210)
